>Addgene plasmid #81495 | pDONR223_FAM200A_p.S481N | addgene full sequence | sequence record 168605 | Addgene NGS result
CTTTCCTGCGTTATCCCCTGATTCTGTGGATAACCGTATTACCGCCTTTGAGTGAGCTGATACCGCTCGC
CGCAGCCGAACGACCGAGCGCAGCGAGTCAGTGAGCGAGGAAGCGGAAGAGCGCCCAATACGCAAACCGC
CTCTCCCCGCGCGTTGGCCGATTCATTAATGCAGCTGGCACGACAGGTTTCCCGACTGGAAAGCGGGCAG
TGAGCGCAACGCAATTAATACGCGTACCGCTAGCCAGGAAGAGTTTGTAGAAACGCAAAAAGGCCATCCG
TCAGGATGGCCTTCTGCTTAGTTTGATGCCTGGCAGTTTATGGCGGGCGTCCTGCCCGCCACCCTCCGGG
CCGTTGCTTCACAACGTTCAAATCCGCTCCCGGCGGATTTGTCCTACTCAGGAGAGCGTTCACCGACAAA
CAACAGATAAAACGAAAGGCCCAGTCTTCCGACTGAGCCTTTCGTTTTATTTGATGCCTGGCAGTTCCCT
ACTCTCGCGTTAACGCTAGCATGGATGTTTTCCCAGTCACGACGTTGTAAAACGACGGCCAGTCTTAAGC
TCGGGCCCCAAATAATGATTTTATTTTGACTGATAGTGACCTGTTCGTTGCAACAAATTGATGAGCAATG
CTTTTTTATAATGCCAACTTTGTACAAAAAAGTTGGCATGACTCCTGAATCAAGGGATACTACAGATTTG
TCTCCAGGGGGTACCCAGGAGATGGAAGGCATCGTGATAGTGAAGGTGGAGGAGGAAGATGAAGAAGACC
ATTTTCAAAAGGAAAGAAACAAAGTAGAGTCATCGCCACAAGTTCTCAGTCGCTCTACAACTATGAATGA
GAGAGCCTTATTGTCATCGTATTTAGTTGCATATAGAGTGGCAAAAGAGAAAATGGCTCACACAGCGGCT
GAAAAAATTATCCTTCCAGCATGTATGGACATGGTACGGACAATTTTTGATGACAAATCAGCTGATAAAC
TAAGAACTATACCTCTTAGTGATAATACAATATCTCGTCGAATCTGTACGATTGCAAAACATTTGGAAGC
AATGCTTATTACACGGCTGCAGTCCGGTATAGACTTTGCAATCCAACTCGATGAGAGCACTGATATTGCA
AGTTGTCCCACACTCTTGGTTTATGTCAGATATGTGTGGCAAGATGATTTTGTAGAGGATCTCTTATGTT
GTTTAAATTTAAATTCACATATAACTGGATTAGATTTATTTACTGAATTAGAAAACTGCCTTCTTGGTCA
GTATAAATTAAACTGGAAACATTGTAAAGGAATTTCAAGTGATGGAACAGCAAATATGACCGGAAAACAC
AGCAGACTTACTGAAAAATTGTTAGAAGCAACCCACAACAATGCTGTTTGGAATCACTGTTTTATTCATC
GAGAAGCTTTGGTATCCAAAGAAATTTCACCAAGTCTGATGGATGTATTGAAAAATGCAGTGAAAACTGT
TAATTTTATTAAAGGAAGCTCACTGAATAGCCGACTTCTCGAAATATTTTGTTCAGAGATTGGAGTGAAC
CACACCCACTTATTGTTTCATACAGAAGTTCGTTGGCTTTCTCAAGGAAAAGTATTGAGCAGAGTATATG
AACTCAGGAACGAGATTTACATTTTTCTCGTTGAAAAGCAATCTCATTTGGCAAATATTTTTGAAGACGA
CATTTGGGTAACAAAATTGGCATATTTAAGTGATATTTTTGGCATTCTTAATGAATTAAGCCTGAAAATG
CAGGGGAAAAACAATGATATATTTCAGTATCTTGAACATATTCTAGGATTCCAAAAGACGTTATTATTGT
GGCAAGCAAGACTTAAAAGTAACCGCCCTAGCTACTATATGTTTCCAACATTATTGCAACACATCGAAGA
GAACATTATTAATGAAGACTGCTTAAAAGAAATAAAATTAGAGATATTGTTGCATCTCACTTCTTTGTCT
CAAACTTTTAATTATTACTTTCCGGAAGAGAAATTTGAATCATTAAAGGAAAATATTTGGATGAAAGATC
CATTTGCTTTTCAAAACCCAGAATCAATAATTGAGTTAAACTTGGAGCCTGAAGAAGAGAATGAATTATT
GCAGCTCAATTCATCATTCACACTAAAGAATTATTATAAGATATTAAGTTTATCAGCATTTTGGATTAAG
ATTAAAGATGACTTTCCACTGCTAAGTAGGAAGAGTATATTGCTGTTACTACCATTCACAACTACATATT
TGTGTGAACTAGGATTTTCAATCTTGACACGGTTAAAAACAAAGAAGAGAAATAGGCTCAATAGTGCACC
AGATATGCGGGTAGCATTATCTTCATGTGTTCCTGACTGGAAGGAACTTATGAACAGACAAGCACACCCA
TCACATTGATTGCCAACTTTCTTGTACAAAGTTGGCATTATAAGAAAGCATTGCTTATCAATTTGTTGCA
ACGAACAGGTCACTATCAGTCAAAATAAAATCATTATTTGCCATCCAGCTGATATCCCCTATAGTGAGTC
GTATTACATGGTCATAGCTGTTTCCTGGCAGCTCTGGCCCGTGTCTCAAAATCTCTGATGTTACATTGCA
CAAGATAAAAATATATCATCATGCCTCCTCTAGACCAGCCAGGACAGAAATGCCTCGACTTCGCTGCTAC
CCAAGGTTGCCGGGTGACGCACACCGTGGAAACGGATGAAGGCACGAACCCAGTGGACATAAGCCTGTTC
GGTTCGTAAGCTGTAATGCAAGTAGCGTATGCGCTCACGCAACTGGTCCAGAACCTTGACCGAACGCAGC
GGTGGTAACGGCGCAGTGGCGGTTTTCATGGCTTGTTATGACTGTTTTTTTGGGGTACAGTCTATGCCTC
GGGCATCCAAGCAGCAAGCGCGTTACGCCGTGGGTCGATGTTTGATGTTATGGAGCAGCAACGATGTTAC
GCAGCAGGGCAGTCGCCCTAAAACAAAGTTAAACATTATGAGGGAAGCGGTGATCGCCGAAGTATCGACT
CAACTATCAGAGGTAGTTGGCGTCATCGAGCGCCATCTCGAACCGACGTTGCTGGCCGTACATTTGTACG
GCTCCGCAGTGGATGGCGGCCTGAAGCCACACAGTGATATTGATTTGCTGGTTACGGTGACCGTAAGGCT
TGATGAAACAACGCGGCGAGCTTTGATCAACGACCTTTTGGAAACTTCGGCTTCCCCTGGAGAGAGCGAG
ATTCTCCGCGCTGTAGAAGTCACCATTGTTGTGCACGACGACATCATTCCGTGGCGTTATCCAGCTAAGC
GCGAACTGCAATTTGGAGAATGGCAGCGCAATGACATTCTTGCAGGTATCTTCGAGCCAGCCACGATCGA
CATTGATCTGGCTATCTTGCTGACAAAAGCAAGAGAACATAGCGTTGCCTTGGTAGGTCCAGCGGCGGAG
GAACTCTTTGATCCGGTTCCTGAACAGGATCTATTTGAGGCGCTAAATGAAACCTTAACGCTATGGAACT
CGCCGCCCGACTGGGCTGGCGATGAGCGAAATGTAGTGCTTACGTTGTCCCGCATTTGGTACAGCGCAGT
AACCGGCAAAATCGCGCCGAAGGATGTCGCTGCCGACTGGGCAATGGAGCGCCTGCCGGCCCAGTATCAG
CCCGTCATACTTGAAGCTAGACAGGCTTATCTTGGACAAGAAGAAGATCGCTTGGCCTCGCGCGCAGATC
AGTTGGAAGAATTTGTCCACTACGTGAAAGGCGAGATCACCAAGGTAGTCGGCAAATAACCCTCGAGCCA
CCCATGACCAAAATCCCTTAACGTGAGTTACGCGTCGTTCCACTGAGCGTCAGACCCCGTAGAAAAGATC
AAAGGATCTTCTTGAGATCCTTTTTTTCTGCGCGTAATCTGCTGCTTGCAAACAAAAAAACCACCGCTAC
CAGCGGTGGTTTGTTTGCCGGATCAAGAGCTACCAACTCTTTTTCCGAAGGTAACTGGCTTCAGCAGAGC
GCAGATACCAAATACTGTTCTTCTAGTGTAGCCGTAGTTAGGCCACCACTTCAAGAACTCTGTAGCACCG
CCTACATACCTCGCTCTGCTAATCCTGTTACCAGTGGCTGCTGCCAGTGGCGATAAGTCGTGTCTTACCG
GGTTGGACTCAAGACGATAGTTACCGGATAAGGCGCAGCGGTCGGGCTGAACGGGGGGTTCGTGCACACA
GCCCAGCTTGGAGCGAACGACCTACACCGAACTGAGATACCTACAGCGTGAGCTATGAGAAAGCGCCACG
CTTCCCGAAGGGAGAAAGGCGGACAGGTATCCGGTAAGCGGCAGGGTCGGAACAGGAGAGCGCACGAGGG
AGCTTCCAGGGGGAAACGCCTGGTATCTTTATAGTCCTGTCGGGTTTCGCCACCTCTGACTTGAGCGTCG
ATTTTTGTGATGCTCGTCAGGGGGGCGGAGCCTATGGAAAAACGCCAGCAACGCGGCCTTTTTACGGTTC
CTGGCCTTTTGCTGGCCTTTTGCTCACATGTT
Features (pLannotate 1.2.2; 12 found; start..end, strand, type, name):
    121..213     +  CDS            lacI (fragment): lac repressor; lacI; The lac repressor binds to the lac operator to inhibit transcription in E. coli. This inhibition can be relieved by adding lactose or isopropyl-β-D-thiogalactopyranoside (IPTG).
    268..295     -  terminator     rrnB T2 terminator: transcription terminator T2 from the E. coli rrnB gene
    427..470     +  terminator     rrnB T1 terminator: Escherichia coli rrnB; transcription terminator T1 from the E. coli rrnB gene
    517..553     -  CDS            lacZα (fragment): LacZα fragment of β-galactosidase; lacZ fragment
    570..665     +  protein_bind   attL3: mutant version of attL; recombination site for the Gateway® LR reaction LR Clonase™
    668..2386    +  CDS            FAM200A: F200A_HUMAN - Also known as C7orf38. Experimental evidence at protein level: Swiss-Prot protein existence level 1. From Homo sapiens (Human).
   2394..2489    -  protein_bind   attL3: mutant version of attL; recombination site for the Gateway® LR reaction LR Clonase™
   2508..2526    -  promoter       T7 promoter: promoter for bacteriophage T7 RNA polymerase
   2716..2739    +  promoter       Pc promoter (fragment): intI1 (promoter lies within the coding sequence); class 1 integron promoter
   2915..2971    +  CDS            GmR (fragment): gentamycin acetyltransferase; aacC1; confers resistance to gentamycin
   2978..3769    +  CDS            SmR: aminoglycoside adenylyltransferase (Murphy, 1985); aadA; confers resistance to spectinomycin and streptomycin
   3862..4450    +  rep_origin     ori: high-copy-number ColE1/pMB1/pBR322/pUC origin of replication
