[The description below was written by a language model from this plasmid's Addgene catalogue record and pLannotate feature annotations shown in this document.]
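Description:
pDONR223_FAM200A_p.S481N is a Gateway entry clone built on the Invitrogen pDONR223 backbone, carrying the human FAM200A open reading frame (also known as C7orf38) with an S481N missense substitution. It is propagated in E. coli as a high-copy plasmid from a ColE1/pUC-type origin. Selection is with spectinomycin, through the aadA aminoglycoside adenylyltransferase gene (annotated SmR), which also confers streptomycin resistance. A class 1 integron Pc promoter fragment and a short remnant of a gentamicin resistance gene lie just upstream of this marker. The sequenced record is about 4.5 kb.

The FAM200A coding sequence of roughly 1.7 kb sits between two attL recombination sites in opposite orientations. The automated annotation labels both sites as attL3, so the specific attL variants are best regarded as unresolved by the feature table. These sites allow the ORF to be moved by an LR Clonase reaction into any compatible Gateway destination vector. The entry clone has no promoter driving the insert, so expression depends on the destination vector chosen. rrnB T1 and T2 terminators upstream of the cassette insulate it from read-through transcription, a T7 promoter lies just beyond the downstream att site, and small lacI and lacZα fragments are backbone remnants. The clone is in the "closed" configuration, with a stop codon directly after the ORF, so it suits native or N-terminally tagged expression but not C-terminal fusions.

The plasmid belongs to the Target Accelerator Plasmid Collection, a set of variant alleles assembled for the systematic functional testing of rare cancer-associated mutations. It serves as the source clone for transferring this FAM200A variant into expression vectors.
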