Addgene plasmid #81495: pDONR223_FAM200A_p.S481N
Purpose: Gateway Donor vector containing FAM200A , part of the Target Accelerator Plasmid Collection.
Depositing lab: Jesse Boehm & William Hahn & David Root. Depositing organization: Broad Institute. Publication: Systematic Functional Interrogation of Rare Cancer Variants Identifies Oncogenic Alleles. Kim E, Ilic N, Shrestha Y, Zou L, Kamburov A, Zhu C, Yang X, Lubonja R, Tran N, Nguyen C, Lawrence MS, Piccioni F, Bagul M, Doench JG, Chouinard CR, Wu X, Hogstrom L, Natoli T, Tamayo P, Horn H, Corsello SM, Lage K, Root DE, Subramanian A, Golub TR, Getz G, Boehm JS, Hahn WC. Cancer Discov. 2016 Jul;6(7):714-26. doi: 10.1158/2159-8290.CD-16-0160. Epub 2016 May 4. PubMed 27147599.
Backbone
  Vector backbone: pDONR223
  Backbone manufacturer: Invitrogen
  Backbone size w/o insert (bp): 2790
  Vector type: Gateway Entry vector
Growth in bacteria
  Bacterial resistance: Spectinomycin, 50 μg/mL
  Growth temperature: 37°C
  Growth strain: DH5alpha
  Copy number: High Copy
Gene/Insert
  Gene/Insert name: FAM200A (alt name: NM_145111.3)
  Species: H. sapiens (human)
  Mutation: S481N
  Entrez Gene: FAM200A (a.k.a. C7orf38)
  Promoter: None
  Cloning method: Gateway Cloning
  Sequencing primers: 5′ M13pUC-fwd; 3′ M13-Rev
Terms and licenses: Academic/Nonprofit Terms; Industry Terms: Not Available to Industry
Depositor comments: Closed state: stop codon immediately follows insert
How to cite: pDONR223_FAM200A_p.S481N was a gift from Jesse Boehm & William Hahn & David Root (Addgene plasmid # 81495 ; http://n2t.net/addgene:81495 ; RRID:Addgene_81495)
