>Addgene plasmid #81495 | pDONR223_FAM200A_p.S481N | depositor partial sequence | sequence record 154814 | Insert sequence
ATGACTCCTGAATCAAGGGATACTACAGATTTGTCTCCAGGGGGTACCCAGGAGATGGAAGGCATCGTGA
TAGTGAAGGTGGAGGAGGAAGATGAAGAAGACCATTTTCAAAAGGAAAGAAACAAAGTAGAGTCATCGCC
ACAAGTTCTCAGTCGCTCTACAACTATGAATGAGAGAGCCTTATTGTCATCGTATTTAGTTGCATATAGA
GTGGCAAAAGAGAAAATGGCTCACACAGCGGCTGAAAAAATTATCCTTCCAGCATGTATGGACATGGTAC
GGACAATTTTTGATGACAAATCAGCTGATAAACTAAGAACTATACCTCTTAGTGATAATACAATATCTCG
TCGAATCTGTACGATTGCAAAACATTTGGAAGCAATGCTTATTACACGGCTGCAGTCCGGTATAGACTTT
GCAATCCAACTCGATGAGAGCACTGATATTGCAAGTTGTCCCACACTCTTGGTTTATGTCAGATATGTGT
GGCAAGATGATTTTGTAGAGGATCTCTTATGTTGTTTAAATTTAAATTCACATATAACTGGATTAGATTT
ATTTACTGAATTAGAAAACTGCCTTCTTGGTCAGTATAAATTAAACTGGAAACATTGTAAAGGAATTTCA
AGTGATGGAACAGCAAATATGACCGGAAAACACAGCAGACTTACTGAAAAATTGTTAGAAGCAACCCACA
ACAATGCTGTTTGGAATCACTGTTTTATTCATCGAGAAGCTTTGGTATCCAAAGAAATTTCACCAAGTCT
GATGGATGTATTGAAAAATGCAGTGAAAACTGTTAATTTTATTAAAGGAAGCTCACTGAATAGCCGACTT
CTCGAAATATTTTGTTCAGAGATTGGAGTGAACCACACCCACTTATTGTTTCATACAGAAGTTCGTTGGC
TTTCTCAAGGAAAAGTATTGAGCAGAGTATATGAACTCAGGAACGAGATTTACATTTTTCTCGTTGAAAA
GCAATCTCATTTGGCAAATATTTTTGAAGACGACATTTGGGTAACAAAATTGGCATATTTAAGTGATATT
TTTGGCATTCTTAATGAATTAAGCCTGAAAATGCAGGGGAAAAACAATGATATATTTCAGTATCTTGAAC
ATATTCTAGGATTCCAAAAGACGTTATTATTGTGGCAAGCAAGACTTAAAAGTAACCGCCCTAGCTACTA
TATGTTTCCAACATTATTGCAACACATCGAAGAGAACATTATTAATGAAGACTGCTTAAAAGAAATAAAA
TTAGAGATATTGTTGCATCTCACTTCTTTGTCTCAAACTTTTAATTATTACTTTCCGGAAGAGAAATTTG
AATCATTAAAGGAAAATATTTGGATGAAAGATCCATTTGCTTTTCAAAACCCAGAATCAATAATTGAGTT
AAACTTGGAGCCTGAAGAAGAGAATGAATTATTGCAGCTCAATTCATCATTCACACTAAAGAATTATTAT
AAGATATTAAGTTTATCAGCATTTTGGATTAAGATTAAAGATGACTTTCCACTGCTAAGTAGGAAGAGTA
TATTGCTGTTACTACCATTCACAACTACATATTTGTGTGAACTAGGATTTTCAATCTTGACACGGTTAAA
AACAAAGAAGAGAAATAGGCTCAATAGTGCACCAGATATGCGGGTAGCATTATCTTCATGTGTTCCTGAC
TGGAAGGAACTTATGAACAGACAAGCACACCCATCACAT
