>Addgene plasmid #81495 | pDONR223_FAM200A_p.S481N | addgene partial sequence | sequence record 156522 | M13-F20 5'-TGTAAAACGACGGCCAGT-3'
TTCGTTGCAACAAATTGATGAGCAATGCTTTTTTATAATGCCAACTTTGTACAAAAAAGTTGGCATGACT
CCTGAATCAAGGGATACTACAGATTTGTCTCCAGGGGGTACCCAGGAGATGGAAGGCATCGTGATAGTGA
AGGTGGAGGAGGAAGATGAAGAAGACCATTTTCAAAAGGAAAGAAACAAAGTAGAGTCATCGCCACAAGT
TCTCAGTCGCTCTACAACTATGAATGAGAGAGCCTTATTGTCATCGTATTTAGTTGCATATAGAGTGGCA
AAAGAGAAAATGGCTCACACAGCGGCTGAAAAAATTATCCTTCCAGCATGTATGGACATGGTACGGACAA
TTTTTGATGACAAATCAGCTGATAAACTAAGAACTATACCTCTTAGTGATAATACAATATCTCGTCGAAT
CTGTACGATTGCAAAACATTTGGAAGCAATGCTTATTACACGGCTGCAGTCCGGTATAGACTTTGCAATC
CAACTCGATGAGAGCACTGATATTGCAAGTTGTCCCACACTCTTGGTTTATGTCAGATATGTGTGGCAAG
ATGATTTTGTAGAGGATCTCTTATGTTGTTTAAATTTAAATTCACATATAACTGGATTAGATTTATTTAC
TGAATTAGAAAACTGCCTTCTTGGTCAGTATAAATTAAACTGGAAACATTGTAAAGGAATTTCAAGTGAT
GGAACAGCAAATATGACCGGAAAACACAGCAGACTTACTGAAAAATTGTTAGAAGCAACCCACAACAATG
CTGTTTGGAATCACTGTTTTATTCATCGAGAAGCTTTGGTATCCAAAGAAATTTCACCAAGTCTGATGGA
TGTATTGAAAAATGCAGTGAAAACTGTTAATTTTATTAAAGGAAGCTCACTGAATAGCCGACTTCTCGAA
ATATTTTGTTCAGAGATTGGAGTGAACCACACCCACTTATTGTTTCATACAGAAGTTCGTTGGCTTTCTC
AAGG
